Addgene plasmid #162689: pFA-sfGFP
Purpose: pFA vector control expressing sfGFP
Depositing lab: David Savage. Depositing organization: University of California, Berkeley. Publication: Functional reconstitution of a bacterial CO2 concentrating mechanism in E. coli. Flamholz AI, Dugan E, Blikstad C, Gleizer S, Ben-Nissan R, Amram S, Antonovsky N, Ravishankar S, Noor E, Bar-Even A, Milo R, Savage D. Elife. 2020 Oct 21;9. pii: 59882. doi: 10.7554/eLife.59882. PubMed 33084575.
Backbone
  Vector backbone: pFA31 (derived from pZA31 expressing under PLtet0-1 and constitutive tetR)
  Backbone size w/o insert (bp): 2967
  Total vector size (bp): 3714
  Vector type: Bacterial Expression
Growth in bacteria
  Bacterial resistance: Chloramphenicol, 25 μg/mL
  Growth temperature: 37°C
  Growth strain: DH5alpha
  Copy number: Low Copy
Gene/Insert
  Gene/Insert name: sfGFP
  Insert size (bp): 747
  Promoter: PL tet promoter
  Tag / fusion protein: C terminal 6x His tag (C terminal on insert)
  Cloning method: Gibson Cloning
  Sequencing primers: 5′ ggaacctcttacgtgccgatc; 3′ GCGTTCACCGACAAACAACA
Terms and licenses: Academic/Nonprofit Terms; Industry Terms: Not Available to Industry
How to cite: pFA-sfGFP was a gift from David Savage (Addgene plasmid # 162689 ; http://n2t.net/addgene:162689 ; RRID:Addgene_162689)
