[The description below was written by a language model from this plasmid's Addgene catalogue record and pLannotate feature annotations shown in this document.]
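Description:
pFA-sfGFP is a 3.7 kb bacterial expression plasmid that serves as the vector control for the pFA series, carrying superfolder GFP in place of a functional cargo. Its backbone, pFA31, is derived from pZA31 and is built for tetracycline-regulated expression in E. coli. It replicates from a p15A origin, which the record lists as low copy and which is compatible with ColE1-type plasmids, so it can be co-maintained with a second vector. Selection is by chloramphenicol, through a cat (chloramphenicol acetyltransferase) gene driven by its own promoter and followed by the phage lambda t0 terminator. The short AmpR and RSF origin fragments in the annotation appear to be non-functional remnants or partial matches rather than working elements.

The 747 bp insert, introduced by Gibson assembly, encodes sfGFP with a C-terminal 6xHis tag. The automated annotation labels this reading frame as SiriusGFP, a related GFP derivative, but the catalogue entry identifies it as sfGFP. Transcription starts from the PLtetO-1 promoter, a phage lambda PL derivative carrying tet operator sites, and ends at the rrnB T1 terminator. On the opposite strand, a tetR gene is expressed constitutively from a bla (AmpR) promoter. The resulting TetR repressor binds the operators and keeps the promoter off until a tetracycline-class inducer relieves repression. This makes regulation self-contained and independent of a host-encoded repressor.

The plasmid comes from work on reconstituting a bacterial CO2-concentrating mechanism in E. coli. It is used there as a control expressing a fluorescent protein with no role in the pathway, which also allows induction from the pFA backbone to be monitored by fluorescence or through the His tag.
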