Features (pLannotate 1.2.2; 13 found; start..end, strand, type, name):
    491..585     -  terminator     lambda t0 terminator: transcription terminator from phage lambda
    606..1265    -  CDS            CmR: chloramphenicol acetyltransferase; cat; confers resistance to chloramphenicol
   1266..1368    -  promoter       cat promoter: promoter of the E. coli cat gene encoding chloramphenicol acetyltransferase
   1473..1546    +  promoter       PLtetO-1 promoter: modified phage lambda PL promoter with tet operator sites (Lutz and Bujard, 1997)
   1580..2293    +  CDS            SiriusGFP: enhanced GFP (EGFP) derivative that exhibits robust folding and enhanced photostability (Zhong et al., 2019) mammalian codon-optimized
   2300..2317    +  CDS            6xHis: 6xHis affinity tag
   2379..2465    +  terminator     rrnB T1 terminator: Escherichia coli rrnB; transcription terminator T1 from the E. coli rrnB gene
   2514..2553    -  CDS            AmpR (fragment): β-lactamase; bla; confers resistance to ampicillin, carbenicillin, and related antibiotics
   2554..2596    -  promoter       AmpR promoter (fragment): bla
   2638..3261    -  CDS            TetR: tetracycline repressor TetR; tetR from transposon Tn10; TetR binds to the tetracycline operator tetO to inhibit transcription. This inhibition can be relieved by adding tetracycline or doxycycline.
   3262..3366    -  promoter       AmpR promoter: bla
   3403..3458    -  rep_origin     RSF ori (fragment): Plasmids containing the RSF 1030 origin of replication can be propagated in E. coli cells that contain additional plasmids with compatible origins.
   3546..377     -  rep_origin     p15A ori (across the origin): Plasmids containing the medium-copy-number p15A origin of replication can be propagated in E. coli cells that contain a second plasmid with the ColE1 origin.
>Addgene plasmid #162689 | pFA-sfGFP | addgene full sequence | sequence record 324205 | Addgene NGS Result
CCGCGTTTGTCTCATTCCACGCCTGACACTCAGTTCCGGGTAGGCAGTTCGCTCCAAGCTGGACTGTATG
CACGAACCCCCCGTTCAGTCCGACCGCTGCGCCTTATCCGGTAACTATCGTCTTGAGTCCAACCCGGAAA
GACATGCAAAAGCACCACTGGCAGCAGCCACTGGTAATTGATTTAGAGGAGTTAGTCTTGAAGTCATGCG
CCGGTTAAGGCTAAACTGAAAGGACAAGTTTTGGTGACTGCGCTCCTCCAAGCCAGTTACCTCGGTTCAA
AGAGTTGGTAGCTCAGAGAACCTTCGAAAAACCGCCCTGCAAGGCGGTTTTTTCGTTTTCAGAGCAAGAG
ATTACGCGCAGACCAAAACGATCTCAAGAAGATCATCTTATTAATCAGATAAAATATTTCTAGATTTCAG
TGCAATTTATCTCTTCAAATGTAGCACCTGAAGTCAGCCCCATACGATATAAGTTGTTACTAGTGCTTGG
ATTCTCACCAATAAAAAACGCCCGGCGGCAACCGAGCGTTCTGAACAAATCCAGATGGAGTTCTGAGGTC
ATTACTGGATCTATCAACAGGAGTCCAAGCGAGCTCGATATCAAATTACGCCCCGCCCTGCCACTCATCG
CAGTACTGTTGTAATTCATTAAGCATTCTGCCGACATGGAAGCCATCACAAACGGCATGATGAACCTGAA
TCGCCAGCGGCATCAGCACCTTGTCGCCTTGCGTATAATATTTGCCCATGGTGAAAACGGGGGCGAAGAA
GTTGTCCATATTGGCCACGTTTAAATCAAAACTGGTGAAACTCACCCAGGGATTGGCTGAGACGAAAAAC
ATATTCTCAATAAACCCTTTAGGGAAATAGGCCAGGTTTTCACCGTAACACGCCACATCTTGCGAATATA
TGTGTAGAAACTGCCGGAAATCGTCGTGGTATTCACTCCAGAGCGATGAAAACGTTTCAGTTTGCTCATG
GAAAACGGTGTAACAAGGGTGAACACTATCCCATATCACCAGCTCACCGTCTTTCATTGCCATACGGAAT
TCCGGATGAGCATTCATCAGGCGGGCAAGAATGTGAATAAAGGCCGGATAAAACTTGTGCTTATTTTTCT
TTACGGTCTTTAAAAAGGCCGTAATATCCAGCTGAACGGTCTGGTTATAGGTACATTGAGCAACTGACTG
AAATGCCTCAAAATGTTCTTTACGATGCCATTGGGATATATCAACGGTGGTATATCCAGTGATTTTTTTC
TCCATTTTAGCTTCCTTAGCTCCTGAAAATCTCGATAACTCAAAAAATACGCCCGGTAGTGATCTTATTT
CATTATGGTGAAAGTTGGAACCTCTTACGTGCCGATCAACGTCTCATTTTCGCCAGATATCGACGTCTAA
GAAACCATTATTATCATGACATTAACCTATAAAAATAGGCGTATCACGAGGCCCTTTCGTCTTCACCTCG
AGTCCCTATCAGTGATAGAGATTGACATCCCTATCAGTGATAGAGATACTGAGCACATCAGCAGGACGCA
CTGACCGAATTCATTAAAGAGGAGAAAGGTACCATGTCCGTGAGCAAGGGCGAGGAGCTGTTCACCGGGG
TGGTGCCCATCCTGGTCGAGCTGGACGGCGACGTAAACGGCCACAAGTTCAGCGTGCGCGGCGAGGGCGA
GGGCGATGCCACCAACGGCAAGCTGACCCTGAAGTTCATCTGCACCACCGGCAAGCTGCCCGTGCCCTGG
CCCACCCTCGTGACCACCCTGACCTACGGCGTGCAGTGCTTCAGCCGCTACCCCGACCACATGAAGCAGC
ACGACTTCTTCAAGTCCGCCATGCCCGAAGGCTACGTCCAGGAGCGCACCATCTCCTTCAAGGACGACGG
CACCTACAAGACCCGCGCCGAGGTGAAGTTCGAGGGCGACACCCTGGTGAACCGCATCGAGCTGAAGGGC
ATCGACTTCAAGGAGGACGGCAACATCCTGGGGCACAAGCTGGAGTACAACTTCAACAGCCACAACGTCT
ATATCACGGCCGACAAGCAGAAGAACGGCATCAAGGCGAACTTCAAGATCCGCCACAACGTCGAGGACGG
CAGCGTGCAGCTCGCCGACCACTACCAGCAGAACACCCCCATCGGCGACGGCCCCGTGCTGCTGCCCGAC
AACCACTACCTGAGCACCCAGTCCAAGCTGAGCAAAGACCCCAACGAGAAGCGCGATCACATGGTCCTGC
TGGAGTTCGTGACCGCCGCCGGGATCACTCTCGGCATGGACGAGCTGTACAAGAGCGGTCACCATCACCA
TCACCATTAAAATGTAACTGTATTCAGCGATGACGAAATTCTTAGCTATTGTAATACTCTAGAGGCATCA
AATAAAACGAAAGGCTCAGTCGAAAGACTGGGCCTTTCGTTTTATCTGTTGTTTGTCGGTGAACGCTCTC
CTGAGTAGGACAAATCCGCCGCCGCTAGCAGTTCGTAGACGGAAACAAACGCAGAATCCAAGCAAAAGGG
AATAAGGGCGACACGGAAATGTTGAATACTCATACTCTTCCTTTTTCAATATTATTGAAGCATTTATCAG
GGTTATGTCCACTGGGTTCGTGCCTTCATCCGGATATCCAGGAACTGTTAAGACCCACTTTCACATTTAA
GTTGTTTTTCTAATCCGCATATGATCAATTCAAGGCCGAATAAGAAGGCTGGCTCTGCACCTTGGTGATC
AAATAATTCGATAGCTTGTCGTAATAATGGCGGCATACTATCAGTAGTAGGTGTTTCCCTTTCTTCTTTA
GCGACTTGATGCTCTTGATCTTCCAATACGCAACCTAAAGTAAAATGCCCCACAGCGCTGAGTGCATATA
ATGCATTCTCTAGTGAAAAACCTTGTTGGCATAAAAAGGCTAATTGATTTTCGAGAGTTTCATACTGTTT
TTCTGTAGGCCGTGTACCTAAATGTACTTTTGCTCCATCGCGATGACTTAGTAAAGCACATCTAAAACTT
TTAGCGTTATTACGTAAAAAATCTTGCCAGCTTTCCCCTTCTAAAGGGCAAAAGTGAGTATGGTGCCTAT
CTAACATCTCAATGGCTAAGGCGTCGAGCAAAGCCCGCTTATTTTTTACATGCCAATACAATGTAGGCTG
CTCTACACCTAGCTTCTGGGCGAGTTTACGGGTTGTTAAACCTTCGATTCCGACCTCATTAAGCAGCTCT
AATGCGCTGTTAATCACTTTACTTTTATCTAATCTAGACATACTCTTCCTTTTTCAATATTATTGAAGCA
TTTATCAGGGTTATTGTCTCATGAGCGGATACATATTTGAATGTATTTAGAAAAATAAACAAATAGGGGT
TCCGCGTTTCCCTCGACAATTCGCGCTAGACCTAGGGATATATTCCGCTTCCTCGCTCACTGACTCGCTA
CGCTCGGTCGTTCGACTGCGGCGAGCGGAAATGGCTTACGAACGGGGCGGAGATTTCCTGGAAGATGCCA
GGAAGATACTTAACAGGGAAGTGAGAGGGCCGCGGCAAAGCCGTTTTTCCATAGGCTCCGCCCCCCTGAC
AAGCATCACGAAATCTGACGCTCAAATCAGTGGTGGCGAAACCCGACAGGACTATAAAGATACCAGGCGT
TTCCCCCTGGCGGCTCCCTCGTGCGCTCTCCTGTTCCTGCCTTTCGGTTTACCGGTGTCATTCCGCTGTT
ATGG
